>Addgene plasmid #138456 | pHR_TRE3G-p300-dCas9-P2A-mCherry | addgene full sequence | sequence record 322487 | Addgene NGS Result
TGGAAGGGCTAATTCACTCCCAAAGAAGACAAGATATCCTTGATCTGTGGATCTACCACACACAAGGCTA
CTTCCCTGATTAGCAGAACTACACACCAGGGCCAGGGGTCAGATATCCACTGACCTTTGGATGGTGCTAC
AAGCTAGTACCAGTTGAGCCAGATAAGGTAGAAGAGGCCAATAAAGGAGAGAACACCAGCTTGTTACACC
CTGTGAGCCTGCATGGGATGGATGACCCGGAGAGAGAAGTGTTAGAGTGGAGGTTTGACAGCCGCCTAGC
ATTTCATCACGTGGCCCGAGAGCTGCATCCGGAGTACTTCAAGAACTGCTGATATCGAGCTTGCTACAAG
GGACTTTCCGCTGGGGACTTTCCAGGGAGGCGTGGCCTGGGCGGGACTGGGGAGTGGCGAGCCCTCAGAT
CCTGCATATAAGCAGCTGCTTTTTGCCTGTACTGGGTCTCTCTGGTTAGACCAGATCTGAGCCTGGGAGC
TCTCTGGCTAACTAGGGAACCCACTGCTTAAGCCTCAATAAAGCTTGCCTTGAGTGCTTCAAGTAGTGTG
TGCCCGTCTGTTGTGTGACTCTGGTAACTAGAGATCCCTCAGACCCTTTTAGTCAGTGTGGAAAATCTCT
AGCAGTGGCGCCCGAACAGGGACTTGAAAGCGAAAGGGAAACCAGAGGAGCTCTCTCGACGCAGGACTCG
GCTTGCTGAAGCGCGCACGGCAAGAGGCGAGGGGCGGCGACTGGTGAGTACGCCAAAAATTTTGACTAGC
GGAGGCTAGAAGGAGAGAGATGGGTGCGAGAGCGTCAGTATTAAGCGGGGGAGAATTAGATCGCGATGGG
AAAAAATTCGGTTAAGGCCAGGGGGAAAGAAAAAATATAAATTAAAACATATAGTATGGGCAAGCAGGGA
GCTAGAACGATTCGCAGTTAATCCTGGCCTGTTAGAAACATCAGAAGGCTGTAGACAAATACTGGGACAG
CTACAACCATCCCTTCAGACAGGATCAGAAGAACTTAGATCATTATATAATACAGTAGCAACCCTCTATT
GTGTGCATCAAAGGATAGAGATAAAAGACACCAAGGAAGCTTTAGACAAGATAGAGGAAGAGCAAAACAA
AAGTAAGACCACCGCACAGCAAGCGGCCGGCCGCTGATCTTCAGACCTGGAGGAGGAGATATGAGGGACA
ATTGGAGAAGTGAATTATATAAATATAAAGTAGTAAAAATTGAACCATTAGGAGTAGCACCCACCAAGGC
AAAGAGAAGAGTGGTGCAGAGAGAAAAAAGAGCAGTGGGAATAGGAGCTTTGTTCCTTGGGTTCTTGGGA
GCAGCAGGAAGCACTATGGGCGCAGCGTCAATGACGCTGACGGTACAGGCCAGACAATTATTGTCTGGTA
TAGTGCAGCAGCAGAACAATTTGCTGAGGGCTATTGAGGCGCAACAGCATCTGTTGCAACTCACAGTCTG
GGGCATCAAGCAGCTCCAGGCAAGAATCCTGGCTGTGGAAAGATACCTAAAGGATCAACAGCTCCTGGGG
ATTTGGGGTTGCTCTGGAAAACTCATTTGCACCACTGCTGTGCCTTGGAATGCTAGTTGGAGTAATAAAT
CTCTGGAACAGATTTGGAATCACACGACCTGGATGGAGTGGGACAGAGAAATTAACAATTACACAAGCTT
AATACACTCCTTAATTGAAGAATCGCAAAACCAGCAAGAAAAGAATGAACAAGAATTATTGGAATTAGAT
AAATGGGCAAGTTTGTGGAATTGGTTTAACATAACAAATTGGCTGTGGTATATAAAATTATTCATAATGA
TAGTAGGAGGCTTGGTAGGTTTAAGAATAGTTTTTGCTGTACTTTCTATAGTGAATAGAGTTAGGCAGGG
ATATTCACCATTATCGTTTCAGACCCACCTCCCAACCCCGAGGGGACCCGACAGGCCCGAAGGAATAGAA
GAAGAAGGTGGAGAGAGAGACAGAGACAGATCCATTCGATTAGTGAACGGATCTCGACGGTATCGCCAAA
TGGCAGTATTCATCCACAATTTTAAAAGAAAAGGGGGGATTGGGGGGTACAGTGCAGGGGAAAGAATAGT
AGACATAATAGCAACAGACATACAAACTAAAGAATTACAAAAACAAATTACAAAAATTCAAAATTTTCGG
GTTTATTACAGGGACAGCAGAGATCCAGTTTATCGATGAGGCCCTTTCGTCTTCACTCGAGTTTACTCCC
TATCAGTGATAGAGAACGTATGAAGAGTTTACTCCCTATCAGTGATAGAGAACGTATGCAGACTTTACTC
CCTATCAGTGATAGAGAACGTATAAGGAGTTTACTCCCTATCAGTGATAGAGAACGTATGACCAGTTTAC
TCCCTATCAGTGATAGAGAACGTATCTACAGTTTACTCCCTATCAGTGATAGAGAACGTATATCCAGTTT
ACTCCCTATCAGTGATAGAGAACGTATGTCGAGGTAGGCGTGTACGGTGGGCGCCTATAAAAGCAGAGCT
CGTTTAGTGAACCGTCAGATCGCCTGGAGCAATTCCACAACACTTTTGTCTTATACTTACGCGTCTGCAG
GATATCAAGCTTGCGGTACCGCGGGCCCGGGATCCGCCACCATGATTTTCAAACCAGAAGAACTACGACA
GGCACTGATGCCAACTTTGGAGGCACTTTACCGTCAGGATCCAGAATCCCTTCCCTTTCGTCAACCTGTG
GACCCTCAGCTTTTAGGAATCCCTGATTACTTTGATATTGTGAAGAGCCCCATGGATCTTTCTACCATTA
AGAGGAAGTTAGACACTGGACAGTATCAGGAGCCCTGGCAGTATGTCGATGATATTTGGCTTATGTTCAA
TAATGCCTGGTTATATAACCGGAAAACATCACGGGTATACAAATACTGCTCCAAGCTCTCTGAGGTCTTT
GAACAAGAAATTGACCCAGTGATGCAAAGCCTTGGATACTGTTGTGGCAGAAAGTTGGAGTTCTCTCCAC
AGACACTGTGTTGCTACGGCAAACAGTTGTGCACAATACCTCGTGATGCCACTTATTACAGTTACCAGAA
CAGGTATCATTTCTGTGAGAAGTGTTTCAATGAGATCCAAGGGGAGAGCGTTTCTTTGGGGGATGACCCT
TCCCAGCCTCAAACTACAATAAATAAAGAACAATTTTCCAAGAGAAAAAATGACACACTGGATCCTGAAC
TGTTTGTTGAATGTACAGAGTGCGGAAGAAAGATGCATCAGATCTGTGTCCTTCACCATGAGATCATCTG
GCCTGCTGGATTCGTCTGTGATGGCTGTTTAAAGAAAAGTGCACGAACTAGGAAAGAAAATAAGTTTTCT
GCTAAAAGGTTGCCATCTACCAGACTTGGCACCTTTCTAGAGAATCGTGTGAATGACTTTCTGAGGCGAC
AGAATCACCCTGAGTCAGGAGAGGTCACTGTTAGAGTAGTTCATGCTTCTGACAAAACCGTGGAAGTAAA
ACCAGGCATGAAAGCAAGGTTTGTGGACAGTGGAGAGATGGCAGAATCCTTTCCATACCGAACCAAAGCC
CTCTTTGCCTTTGAAGAAATTGATGGTGTTGACCTGTGCTTCTTTGGCATGCATGTTCAAGAGTATGGCT
CTGACTGCCCTCCACCCAACCAGAGGAGAGTATACATATCTTACCTCGATAGTGTTCATTTCTTCCGTCC
TAAATGCTTGAGGACTGCAGTCTATCATGAAATCCTAATTGGATATTTAGAATATGTCAAGAAATTAGGT
TACACAACAGGGCATATTTGGGCATGTCCACCAAGTGAGGGAGATGATTATATCTTCCATTGCCATCCTC
CTGACCAGAAGATACCCAAGCCCAAGCGACTGCAGGAATGGTACAAAAAAATGCTTGACAAGGCTGTATC
AGAGCGTATTGTCCATGACTACAAGGATATTTTTAAACAAGCTACTGAAGATAGATTAACAAGTGCAAAG
GAATTGCCTTATTTCGAGGGTGATTTCTGGCCCAATGTTCTGGAAGAAAGCATTAAGGAACTGGAACAGG
AGGAAGAAGAGAGAAAACGAGAGGAAAACACCAGCAATGAAAGCACAGATGTGACCAAGGGAGACAGCAA
AAATGCTAAAAAGAAGAATAATAAGAAAACCAGCAAAAATAAGAGCAGCCTGAGTAGGGGCAACAAGAAG
AAACCCGGGATGCCCAATGTATCTAACGACCTCTCACAGAAACTATATGCCACCATGGAGAAGCATAAAG
AGGTCTTCTTTGTGATCCGCCTCATTGCTGGCCCTGCTGCCAACTCCCTGCCTCCCATTGTTGATCCTGA
TCCTCTCATCCCCTGCGATCTGATGGATGGTCGGGATGCGTTTCTCACGCTGGCAAGGGACAAGCACCTG
GAGTTCTCTTCACTCCGAAGAGCCCAGTGGTCCACCATGTGCATGCTGGTGGAGCTGCACACGCAGAGCC
AGGACACGCGTTCCGGCGGAGGGTCGATGGACAAGAAGTACAGCATCGGCCTGGCCATCGGCACCAACTC
TGTGGGCTGGGCCGTGATCACCGACGAGTACAAGGTGCCCAGCAAGAAATTCAAGGTGCTGGGCAACACC
GACCGGCACAGCATCAAGAAGAACCTGATCGGCGCCCTGCTGTTCGACAGCGGAGAAACAGCCGAGGCCA
CCCGGCTGAAGAGAACCGCCAGAAGAAGATACACCAGACGGAAGAACCGGATCTGCTATCTGCAAGAGAT
CTTCAGCAACGAGATGGCCAAGGTGGACGACAGCTTCTTCCACAGACTGGAAGAGTCCTTCCTGGTGGAA
GAGGATAAGAAGCACGAGCGGCACCCCATCTTCGGCAACATCGTGGACGAGGTGGCCTACCACGAGAAGT
ACCCCACCATCTACCACCTGAGAAAGAAACTGGTGGACAGCACCGACAAGGCCGACCTGCGGCTGATCTA
TCTGGCCCTGGCCCACATGATCAAGTTCCGGGGCCACTTCCTGATCGAGGGCGACCTGAACCCCGACAAC
AGCGACGTGGACAAGCTGTTCATCCAGCTGGTGCAGACCTACAACCAGCTGTTCGAGGAAAACCCCATCA
ACGCCAGCGGCGTGGACGCCAAGGCCATCCTGTCTGCCAGACTGAGCAAGAGCAGACGGCTGGAAAATCT
GATCGCCCAGCTGCCCGGCGAGAAGAAGAATGGCCTGTTCGGCAACCTGATTGCCCTGAGCCTGGGCCTG
ACCCCCAACTTCAAGAGCAACTTCGACCTGGCCGAGGATGCCAAACTGCAGCTGAGCAAGGACACCTACG
ACGACGACCTGGACAACCTGCTGGCCCAGATCGGCGACCAGTACGCCGACCTGTTTCTGGCCGCCAAGAA
CCTGTCCGACGCCATCCTGCTGAGCGACATCCTGAGAGTGAACACCGAGATCACCAAGGCCCCCCTGAGC
GCCTCTATGATCAAGAGATACGACGAGCACCACCAGGACCTGACCCTGCTGAAAGCTCTCGTGCGGCAGC
AGCTGCCTGAGAAGTACAAAGAGATTTTCTTCGACCAGAGCAAGAACGGCTACGCCGGCTACATCGATGG
CGGAGCCAGCCAGGAAGAGTTCTACAAGTTCATCAAGCCCATCCTGGAAAAGATGGACGGCACCGAGGAA
CTGCTCGTGAAGCTGAACAGAGAGGACCTGCTGCGGAAGCAGCGGACCTTCGACAACGGCAGCATCCCCC
ACCAGATCCACCTGGGAGAGCTGCACGCCATTCTGCGGCGGCAGGAAGATTTTTACCCATTCCTGAAGGA
CAACCGGGAAAAGATCGAGAAGATCCTGACCTTCCGCATCCCCTACTACGTGGGCCCTCTGGCCAGGGGA
AACAGCAGATTCGCCTGGATGACCAGAAAGAGCGAGGAAACCATCACCCCCTGGAACTTCGAGGAAGTGG
TGGACAAGGGCGCCAGCGCCCAGAGCTTCATCGAGCGGATGACCAACTTCGATAAGAACCTGCCCAACGA
GAAGGTGCTGCCCAAGCACAGCCTGCTGTACGAGTACTTCACCGTGTACAACGAGCTGACCAAAGTGAAA
TACGTGACCGAGGGAATGAGAAAGCCCGCCTTCCTGAGCGGCGAGCAGAAAAAAGCCATCGTGGACCTGC
TGTTCAAGACCAACCGGAAAGTGACCGTGAAGCAGCTGAAAGAGGACTACTTCAAGAAAATCGAGTGCTT
CGACTCCGTGGAAATCTCCGGCGTGGAAGATCGGTTCAACGCCTCCCTGGGCACATACCACGATCTGCTG
AAAATTATCAAGGACAAGGACTTCCTGGACAATGAGGAAAACGAGGACATTCTGGAAGATATCGTGCTGA
CCCTGACACTGTTTGAGGACAGAGAGATGATCGAGGAACGGCTGAAAACCTATGCCCACCTGTTCGACGA
CAAAGTGATGAAGCAGCTGAAGCGGCGGAGATACACCGGCTGGGGCAGGCTGAGCCGGAAGCTGATCAAC
GGCATCCGGGACAAGCAGTCCGGCAAGACAATCCTGGATTTCCTGAAGTCCGACGGCTTCGCCAACAGAA
ACTTCATGCAGCTGATCCACGACGACAGCCTGACCTTTAAAGAGGACATCCAGAAAGCCCAGGTGTCCGG
CCAGGGCGATAGCCTGCACGAGCACATTGCCAATCTGGCCGGCAGCCCCGCCATTAAGAAGGGCATCCTG
CAGACAGTGAAGGTGGTGGACGAGCTCGTGAAAGTGATGGGCCGGCACAAGCCCGAGAACATCGTGATCG
AAATGGCCAGAGAGAACCAGACCACCCAGAAGGGACAGAAGAACAGCCGCGAGAGAATGAAGCGGATCGA
AGAGGGCATCAAAGAGCTGGGCAGCCAGATCCTGAAAGAACACCCCGTGGAAAACACCCAGCTGCAGAAC
GAGAAGCTGTACCTGTACTACCTGCAGAATGGGCGGGATATGTACGTGGACCAGGAACTGGACATCAACC
GGCTGTCCGACTACGATGTGGACGCTATCGTGCCTCAGAGCTTTCTGAAGGACGACTCCATCGATAACAA
AGTGCTGACTCGGAGCGACAAGAACCGGGGCAAGAGCGACAACGTGCCCTCCGAAGAGGTCGTGAAGAAG
ATGAAGAACTACTGGCGCCAGCTGCTGAATGCCAAGCTGATTACCCAGAGGAAGTTCGACAATCTGACCA
AGGCCGAGAGAGGCGGCCTGAGCGAACTGGATAAGGCCGGCTTCATCAAGAGACAGCTGGTGGAAACCCG
GCAGATCACAAAGCACGTGGCACAGATCCTGGACTCCCGGATGAACACTAAGTACGACGAGAACGACAAA
CTGATCCGGGAAGTGAAAGTGATCACCCTGAAGTCCAAGCTGGTGTCCGATTTCCGGAAGGATTTCCAGT
TTTACAAAGTGCGCGAGATCAACAACTACCACCACGCCCACGACGCCTACCTGAACGCCGTCGTGGGAAC
CGCCCTGATCAAAAAGTACCCTAAGCTGGAAAGCGAGTTCGTGTACGGCGACTACAAGGTGTACGACGTG
CGGAAGATGATCGCCAAGAGCGAGCAGGAAATCGGCAAGGCTACCGCCAAGTACTTCTTCTACAGCAACA
TCATGAACTTTTTCAAGACCGAGATTACCCTGGCCAACGGCGAGATCCGGAAGCGGCCTCTGATCGAGAC
AAACGGCGAAACAGGCGAGATCGTGTGGGATAAGGGCCGGGACTTTGCCACCGTGCGGAAAGTGCTGTCT
ATGCCCCAAGTGAATATCGTGAAAAAGACCGAGGTGCAGACAGGCGGCTTCAGCAAAGAGTCTATCCTGC
CCAAGAGGAACAGCGACAAGCTGATCGCCAGAAAGAAGGACTGGGACCCTAAGAAGTACGGCGGCTTCGA
CAGCCCCACCGTGGCCTATTCTGTGCTGGTGGTGGCCAAAGTGGAAAAGGGCAAGTCCAAGAAACTGAAG
AGTGTGAAAGAGCTGCTGGGGATCACCATCATGGAAAGAAGCAGCTTCGAGAAGAATCCCATCGACTTTC
TGGAAGCCAAGGGCTACAAAGAAGTGAAAAAGGACCTGATCATCAAGCTGCCTAAGTACTCCCTGTTCGA
GCTGGAAAACGGCCGGAAGAGAATGCTGGCCTCTGCCGGCGAACTGCAGAAGGGAAACGAACTGGCCCTG
CCCTCCAAATATGTGAACTTCCTGTACCTGGCCAGCCACTATGAGAAGCTGAAGGGCTCCCCCGAGGATA
ATGAGCAGAAACAGCTGTTTGTGGAACAGCACAAACACTACCTGGACGAGATCATCGAGCAGATCAGCGA
GTTCTCCAAGAGAGTGATCCTGGCCGACGCTAATCTGGACAAGGTGCTGAGCGCCTACAACAAGCACAGA
GACAAGCCTATCAGAGAGCAGGCCGAGAATATCATCCACCTGTTTACCCTGACCAATCTGGGAGCCCCTG
CCGCCTTCAAGTACTTTGACACCACCATCGACCGGAAGAGGTACACCAGCACCAAAGAGGTGCTGGACGC
CACCCTGATCCACCAGAGCATCACCGGCCTGTACGAGACACGGATCGACCTGTCTCAGCTGGGAGGCGAC
GCCTATCCCTATGACGTGCCCGATTATGCCAGCCTGGGCAGCGGCTCCCCCAAGAAAAAACGCAAGGTGG
AAGATCCTAAGAAAAAGCGGAAAGTGGACGGCATTGGTAGTGGGAGCAACGGCAGCAGCGGATCCGCTAC
TAACTTCAGCCTGCTGAAGCAGGCTGGAGACGTGGAGGAGAACCCTGGACCTATGGTGAGCAAGGGCGAG
GAGGATAACATGGCCATCATCAAGGAGTTCATGCGCTTCAAGGTGCACATGGAGGGCTCCGTGAACGGCC
ACGAGTTCGAGATCGAGGGCGAGGGCGAGGGCCGCCCCTACGAGGGCACCCAGACCGCCAAGCTGAAGGT
GACCAAGGGTGGCCCCCTGCCCTTCGCCTGGGACATCCTGTCCCCTCAGTTCATGTACGGCTCCAAGGCC
TACGTGAAGCACCCCGCCGACATCCCCGACTACTTGAAGCTGTCCTTCCCCGAGGGCTTCAAGTGGGAGC
GCGTGATGAACTTCGAGGACGGCGGCGTGGTGACCGTGACCCAGGACTCCTCCCTGCAGGACGGCGAGTT
CATCTACAAGGTGAAGCTGCGCGGCACCAACTTCCCCTCCGACGGCCCCGTAATGCAGAAGAAGACCATG
GGCTGGGAGGCCTCCTCCGAGCGGATGTACCCCGAGGACGGCGCCCTGAAGGGCGAGATCAAGCAGAGGC
TGAAGCTGAAGGACGGCGGCCACTACGACGCTGAGGTCAAGACCACCTACAAGGCCAAGAAGCCCGTGCA
GCTGCCCGGCGCCTACAACGTCAACATCAAGTTGGACATCACCTCCCACAACGAGGACTACACCATCGTG
GAACAGTACGAACGCGCCGAGGGCCGCCACTCCACCGGCGGCATGGACGAGCTGTACAAGTAAGGCCGCG
ACTCTAGAGTCGACCTGCAGGCATGCAAGCTTGATATCAAGCTTATCGATAATCAACCTCTGGATTACAA
AATTTGTGAAAGATTGACTGGTATTCTTAACTATGTTGCTCCTTTTACGCTATGTGGATACGCTGCTTTA
ATGCCTTTGTATCATGCTATTGCTTCCCGTATGGCTTTCATTTTCTCCTCCTTGTATAAATCCTGGTTGC
TGTCTCTTTATGAGGAGTTGTGGCCCGTTGTCAGGCAACGTGGCGTGGTGTGCACTGTGTTTGCTGACGC
AACCCCCACTGGTTGGGGCATTGCCACCACCTGTCAGCTCCTTTCCGGGACTTTCGCTTTCCCCCTCCCT
ATTGCCACGGCGGAACTCATCGCCGCCTGCCTTGCCCGCTGCTGGACAGGGGCTCGGCTGTTGGGCACTG
ACAATTCCGTGGTGTTGTCGGGGAAATCATCGTCCTTTCCTTGGCTGCTCGCCTGTGTTGCCACCTGGAT
TCTGCGCGGGACGTCCTTCTGCTACGTCCCTTCGGCCCTCAATCCAGCGGACCTTCCTTCCCGCGGCCTG
CTGCCGGCTCTGCGGCCTCTTCCGCGTCTTCGCCTTCGCCCTCAGACGAGTCGGATCTCCCTTTGGGCCG
CCTCCCCGCATCGATACCGTCGACCTCGAGGGAATTAATTCGAGCTCGGTACCTTTAAGACCAATGACTT
ACAAGGCAGCTGTAGATCTTAGCCACTTTTTAAAAGAAAAGGGGGGACTGGAAGGGCTAATTCACTCCCA
ACGAAGACAAGATCTGCTTTTTGCTTGTACTGGGTCTCTCTGGTTAGACCAGATCTGAGCCTGGGAGCTC
TCTGGCTAACTAGGGAACCCACTGCTTAAGCCTCAATAAAGCTTGCCTTGAGTGCTTCAAGTAGTGTGTG
CCCGTCTGTTGTGTGACTCTGGTAACTAGAGATCCCTCAGACCCTTTTAGTCAGTGTGGAAAATCTCTAG
CAGCATCTAGAATTAATTCCGTGTATTCTATAGTGTCACCTAAATCGTATGTGTATGATACATAAGGTTA
TGTATTAATTGTAGCCGCGTTCTAACGACAATATGTACAAGCCTAATTGTGTAGCATCTGGCTTACTGAA
GCAGACCCTATCATCTCTCTCGTAAACTGCCGTCAGAGTCGGTTTGGTTGGACGAACCTTCTGAGTTTCT
GGTAACGCCGTCCCGCACCCGGAAATGGTCAGCGAACCAATCAGCAGGGTCATCGCTAGCCAGATCCTCT
ACGCCGGACGCATCGTGGCCGGCATCACCGGCGCCACAGGTGCGGTTGCTGGCGCCTATATCGCCGACAT
CACCGATGGGGAAGATCGGGCTCGCCACTTCGGGCTCATGAGCGCTTGTTTCGGCGTGGGTATGGTGGCA
GGCCCCGTGGCCGGGGGACTGTTGGGCGCCATCTCCTTGCATGCACCATTCCTTGCGGCGGCGGTGCTCA
ACGGCCTCAACCTACTACTGGGCTGCTTCCTAATGCAGGAGTCGCATAAGGGAGAGCGTCGAATGGTGCA
CTCTCAGTACAATCTGCTCTGATGCCGCATAGTTAAGCCAGCCCCGACACCCGCCAACACCCGCTGACGC
GCCCTGACGGGCTTGTCTGCTCCCGGCATCCGCTTACAGACAAGCTGTGACCGTCTCCGGGAGCTGCATG
TGTCAGAGGTTTTCACCGTCATCACCGAAACGCGCGAGACGAAAGGGCCTCGTGATACGCCTATTTTTAT
AGGTTAATGTCATGATAATAATGGTTTCTTAGACGTCAGGTGGCACTTTTCGGGGAAATGTGCGCGGAAC
CCCTATTTGTTTATTTTTCTAAATACATTCAAATATGTATCCGCTCATGAGACAATAACCCTGATAAATG
CTTCAATAATATTGAAAAAGGAAGAGTATGAGTATTCAACATTTCCGTGTCGCCCTTATTCCCTTTTTTG
CGGCATTTTGCCTTCCTGTTTTTGCTCACCCAGAAACGCTGGTGAAAGTAAAAGATGCTGAAGATCAGTT
GGGTGCACGAGTGGGTTACATCGAACTGGATCTCAACAGCGGTAAGATCCTTGAGAGTTTTCGCCCCGAA
GAACGTTTTCCAATGATGAGCACTTTTAAAGTTCTGCTATGTGGCGCGGTATTATCCCGTATTGACGCCG
GGCAAGAGCAACTCGGTCGCCGCATACACTATTCTCAGAATGACTTGGTTGAGTACTCACCAGTCACAGA
AAAGCATCTTACGGATGGCATGACAGTAAGAGAATTATGCAGTGCTGCCATAACCATGAGTGATAACACT
GCGGCCAACTTACTTCTGACAACGATCGGAGGACCGAAGGAGCTAACCGCTTTTTTGCACAACATGGGGG
ATCATGTAACTCGCCTTGATCGTTGGGAACCGGAGCTGAATGAAGCCATACCAAACGACGAGCGTGACAC
CACGATGCCTGTAGCAATGGCAACAACGTTGCGCAAACTATTAACTGGCGAACTACTTACTCTAGCTTCC
CGGCAACAATTAATAGACTGGATGGAGGCGGATAAAGTTGCAGGACCACTTCTGCGCTCGGCCCTTCCGG
CTGGCTGGTTTATTGCTGATAAATCTGGAGCCGGTGAGCGTGGGTCTCGCGGTATCATTGCAGCACTGGG
GCCAGATGGTAAGCCCTCCCGTATCGTAGTTATCTACACGACGGGGAGTCAGGCAACTATGGATGAACGA
AATAGACAGATCGCTGAGATAGGTGCCTCACTGATTAAGCATTGGTAACTGTCAGACCAAGTTTACTCAT
ATATACTTTAGATTGATTTAAAACTTCATTTTTAATTTAAAAGGATCTAGGTGAAGATCCTTTTTGATAA
TCTCATGACCAAAATCCCTTAACGTGAGTTTTCGTTCCACTGAGCGTCAGACCCCGTAGAAAAGATCAAA
GGATCTTCTTGAGATCCTTTTTTTCTGCGCGTAATCTGCTGCTTGCAAACAAAAAAACCACCGCTACCAG
CGGTGGTTTGTTTGCCGGATCAAGAGCTACCAACTCTTTTTCCGAAGGTAACTGGCTTCAGCAGAGCGCA
GATACCAAATACTGTTCTTCTAGTGTAGCCGTAGTTAGGCCACCACTTCAAGAACTCTGTAGCACCGCCT
ACATACCTCGCTCTGCTAATCCTGTTACCAGTGGCTGCTGCCAGTGGCGATAAGTCGTGTCTTACCGGGT
TGGACTCAAGACGATAGTTACCGGATAAGGCGCAGCGGTCGGGCTGAACGGGGGGTTCGTGCACACAGCC
CAGCTTGGAGCGAACGACCTACACCGAACTGAGATACCTACAGCGTGAGCTATGAGAAAGCGCCACGCTT
CCCGAAGGGAGAAAGGCGGACAGGTATCCGGTAAGCGGCAGGGTCGGAACAGGAGAGCGCACGAGGGAGC
TTCCAGGGGGAAACGCCTGGTATCTTTATAGTCCTGTCGGGTTTCGCCACCTCTGACTTGAGCGTCGATT
TTTGTGATGCTCGTCAGGGGGGCGGAGCCTATGGAAAAACGCCAGCAACGCGGCCTTTTTACGGTTCCTG
GCCTTTTGCTGGCCTTTTGCTCACATGTTCTTTCCTGCGTTATCCCCTGATTCTGTGGATAACCGTATTA
CCGCCTTTGAGTGAGCTGATACCGCTCGCCGCAGCCGAACGACCGAGCGCAGCGAGTCAGTGAGCGAGGA
AGCGGAAGAGCGCCCAATACGCAAACCGCCTCTCCCCGCGCGTTGGCCGATTCATTAATGCAGCTGTGGA
ATGTGTGTCAGTTAGGGTGTGGAAAGTCCCCAGGCTCCCCAGCAGGCAGAAGTATGCAAAGCATGCATCT
CAATTAGTCAGCAACCAGGTGTGGAAAGTCCCCAGGCTCCCCAGCAGGCAGAAGTATGCAAAGCATGCAT
CTCAATTAGTCAGCAACCATAGTCCCGCCCCTAACTCCGCCCATCCCGCCCCTAACTCCGCCCAGTTCCG
CCCATTCTCCGCCCCATGGCTGACTAATTTTTTTTATTTATGCAGAGGCCGAGGCCGCCTCGGCCTCTGA
GCTATTCCAGAAGTAGTGAGGAGGCTTTTTTGGAGGCCTAGGCTTTTGCAAAAAGCTTGGACACAAGACA
GGCTTGCGAGATATGTTTGAGAATACCACTTTATCCCGCGTCAGGGAGAGGCAGTGCGTAAAAAGACGCG
GACTCATGTGAAATACTGGTTTTTAGTGCGCCAGATCTCTATAATCTCGCGCAACCTATTTTCCCCTCGA
ACACTTTTTAAGCCGTAGATAAACAGGCTGGGACACTTCACATGAGCGAAAAATACATCGTCACCTGGGA
CATGTTGCAGATCCATGCACGTAAACTCGCAAGCCGACTGATGCCTTCTGAACAATGGAAAGGCATTATT
GCCGTAAGCCGTGGCGGTCTGTACCGGGTGCGTTACTGGCGCGTGAACTGGGTATTCGTCATGTCGATAC
CGTTTGTATTTCCAGCTACGATCACGACAACCAGCGCGAGCTTAAAGTGCTGAAACGCGCAGAAGGCGAT
GGCGAAGGCTTCATCGTTATTGATGACCTGGTGGATACCGGTGGTACTGCGGTTGCGATTCGTGAAATGT
ATCCAAAAGCGCACTTTGTCACCATCTTCGCAAAACCGGCTGGTCGTCCGCTGGTTGATGACTATGTTGT
TGATATCCCGCAAGATACCTGGATTGAACAGCCGTGGGATATGGGCGTCGTATTCGTCCCGCCAATCTCC
GGTCGCTAATCTTTTCAACGCCTGGCACTGCCGGGCGTTGTTCTTTTTAACTTCAGGCGGGTTACAATAG
TTTCCAGTAAGTATTCTGGAGGCTGCATCCATGACACAGGCAAACCTGAGCGAAACCCTGTTCAAACCCC
GCTTTAAACATCCTGAAACCTCGACGCTAGTCCGCCGCTTTAATCACGGCGCACAACCGCCTGTGCAGTC
GGCCCTTGATGGTAAAACCATCCCTCACTGGTATCGCATGATTAACCGTCTGATGTGGATCTGGCGCGGC
ATTGACCCACGCGAAATCCTCGACGTCCAGGCACGTATTGTGATGAGCGATGCCGAACGTACCGACGATG
ATTTATACGATACGGTGATTGGCTACCGTGGCGGCAACTGGATTTATGAGTGGGCCCCGGATCTTTGTGA
AGGAACCTTACTTCTGTGGTGTGACATAATTGGACAAACTACCTACAGAGATTTAAAGCTCTAAGGTAAA
TATAAAATTTTTAAGTGTATAATGTGTTAAACTACTGATTCTAATTGTTTGTGTATTTTAGATTCCAACC
TATGGAACTGATGAATGGGAGCAGTGGTGGAATGCCTTTAATGAGGAAAACCTGTTTTGCTCAGAAGAAA
TGCCATCTAGTGATGATGAGGCTACTGCTGACTCTCAACATTCTACTCCTCCAAAAAAGAAGAGAAAGGT
AGAAGACCCCAAGGACTTTCCTTCAGAATTGCTAAGTTTTTTGAGTCATGCTGTGTTTAGTAATAGAACT
CTTGCTTGCTTTGCTATTTACACCACAAAGGAAAAAGCTGCACTGCTATACAAGAAAATTATGGAAAAAT
ATTCTGTAACCTTTATAAGTAGGCATAACAGTTATAATCATAACATACTGTTTTTTCTTACTCCACACAG
GCATAGAGTGTCTGCTATTAATAACTATGCTCAAAAATTGTGTACCTTTAGCTTTTTAATTTGTAAAGGG
GTTAATAAGGAATATTTGATGTATAGTGCCTTGACTAGAGATCATAATCAGCCATACCACATTTGTAGAG
GTTTTACTTGCTTTAAAAAACCTCCCACACCTCCCCCTGAACCTGAAACATAAAATGAATGCAATTGTTG
TTGTTAACTTGTTTATTGCAGCTTATAATGGTTACAAATAAAGCAATAGCATCACAAATTTCACAAATAA
AGCATTTTTTTCACTGCATTCTAGTTGTGGTTTGTCCAAACTCATCAATGTATCTTATCATGTCTGGATC
AACTGGATAACTCAAGCTAACCAAAATCATCCCAAACTTCCCACCCCATACCCTATTACCACTGCCAATT
ACCTGTGGTTTCATTTACTCTAAACCTGTGATTCCTCTGAATTATTTTCATTTTAAAGAAATTGTATTTG
TTAAATATGTACTACAAACTTAGTAGT
Features (pLannotate 1.2.2; 35 found; start..end, strand, type, name):
    377..634     +  LTR            5' LTR (truncated): truncated 5' long terminal repeat (LTR) from HIV-1
    681..806     +  misc_feature   HIV-1 Ψ: packaging signal of human immunodeficiency virus type 1
    790..1128    +  CDS            HIV-1 gag (fragment): gag protein from human immunodeficiency virus 1; gag
   1303..1536    +  misc_feature   RRE: The Rev response element (RRE) of HIV-1 allows for Rev-dependent mRNA export from the nucleus to the cytoplasm.
   1913..2013    +  CDS            Rev (fragment): human immunodeficiency virus 1 (HIV-1) Rev protein; rev; enhances nuclear export of unspliced and incompletely spliced viral mRNAs
   2050..2167    +  misc_feature   cPPT/CTS: central polypurine tract and central termination sequence of HIV-1
   2229..2578    +  promoter       TRE3GV promoter: 3rd-generation Tet-responsive promoter that can be activated by binding of Tet-On® 3G, optimized for retroviral and lentiviral vectors
   2604..2625    +  misc_feature   MCS (fragment): multiple cloning site
   2635..4485    +  CDS            p300 core: catalytic histone acetyltransferase core of the human E1A-associated protein p300 (Delvecchio et al., 2013); EP300
   4507..8610    +  CDS            Cas9: Cas9 (Csn1) endonuclease from the Streptococcus pyogenes Type II CRISPR/Cas system generates RNA-guided double strand breaks in DNA
   8803..9510    +  CDS            mCherry: mCherry is a basic (constitutively fluorescent) red fluorescent protein published in 2004, derived from Discosoma sp.. It is reported to be a very rapidly-maturing monomer with low acid sensitivity.
   9522..9552    +  misc_feature   MCS (fragment): pUC18/19 multiple cloning site
   9553..9571    +  misc_feature   MCS (fragment): pBluescript multiple cloning site
   9571..10159   +  misc_feature   WPRE: woodchuck hepatitis virus posttranscriptional regulatory element
  10160..10182   +  misc_feature   MCS (fragment): pBluescript multiple cloning site
  10199..10267   +  CDS            nef (fragment): NEF_HV1Z2 - Experimental evidence at protein level: Swiss-Prot protein existence level 1. Extracellular Nef protein targets CD4(+) T-lymphocytes for apoptosis by interacting with CXCR4 surface receptors. From Human immunodeficiency virus type 1 group M subtype D (isolate Z2/CDC-Z34) (HIV-1).
  10269..10502   +  LTR            3' LTR (ΔU3): self-inactivating 3' long terminal repeat (LTR) from HIV-1
  10527..10545   -  promoter       SP6 promoter: promoter for bacteriophage SP6 RNA polymerase
  10773..11052   +  CDS            TcR (fragment): tetracycline efflux protein; tet; confers resistance to tetracycline
  11053..11101   -  misc_feature   bom (fragment): basis of mobility region from pBR322
  11203..11238   -  CDS            rop (fragment): Rop protein, which maintains plasmids at low copy number; rop
  11333..11437   +  promoter       AmpR promoter: bla
  11438..12298   +  CDS            AmpR: β-lactamase; bla; confers resistance to ampicillin, carbenicillin, and related antibiotics
  12469..13057   +  rep_origin     ori: high-copy-number ColE1/pMB1/pBR322/pUC origin of replication
  13240..13296   +  CDS            lacI (fragment): lac repressor; lacI; The lac repressor binds to the lac operator to inhibit transcription in E. coli. This inhibition can be relieved by adding lactose or isopropyl-β-D-thiogalactopyranoside (IPTG).
  13303..13632   +  promoter       SV40 promoter: SV40 enhancer and early promoter
  13832..13951   +  CDS            gpt (fragment): XGPT_ECOLI - Also known as gpp, gxu. Experimental evidence at protein level: Swiss-Prot protein existence level 1. Purine salvage pathway enzyme that catalyzes the transfer of the ribosyl-5-phosphate group from 5-phospho-alpha-D-ribose 1- diphosphate (PRPP) to the N9 position of the 6-oxopurines guanine and xanthine to form the corresponding ribonucleotides GMP (guanosine 5'- monophosphate) and XMP (xanthosine 5'-monophosphate), with the release of PPi. To a lesser extent, also acts on hypoxanthine (PubMed:9100006, PubMed:3886014). Does not ribophosphorylate adenine (PubMed:3886014). From Esch
  13951..14286   +  CDS            gpt (fragment): XGPT_ECOLI - Also known as gpp, gxu. Experimental evidence at protein level: Swiss-Prot protein existence level 1. Purine salvage pathway enzyme that catalyzes the transfer of the ribosyl-5-phosphate group from 5-phospho-alpha-D-ribose 1- diphosphate (PRPP) to the N9 position of the 6-oxopurines guanine and xanthine to form the corresponding ribonucleotides GMP (guanosine 5'- monophosphate) and XMP (xanthosine 5'-monophosphate), with the release of PPi. To a lesser extent, also acts on hypoxanthine (PubMed:9100006, PubMed:3886014). Does not ribophosphorylate adenine (PubMed:3886014). From Esch
  14381..14686   +  CDS            frsA (fragment): FRSA_ECOLI - Also known as yafA. Experimental evidence at protein level: Swiss-Prot protein existence level 1. Catalyzes the hydrolysis of esters (PubMed:15808744). Displays esterase activity toward pNP-butyrate (PubMed:15808744). May stimulate mixed-acid fermentation by acting as a fermentation/respiration switch that down-regulates respiration and up- regulates fermentation rates (PubMed:15169777). From Escherichia coli (strain K12).
  14690..14764   +  CDS            small t antigen (fragment): SV40 (simian virus 40) small t antigen
  14766..14831   +  intron         small t intron: SV40 (simian virus 40) small t antigen intron
  14961..14981   +  CDS            SV40 NLS: nuclear localization signal of SV40 (simian virus 40) large T antigen
  15300..15383   +  CDS            large T antigen (fragment): large T antigen from SV40 (simian virus 40)
  15406..15540   +  polyA_signal   SV40 poly(A) signal: SV40 polyadenylation signal
  15707..329     +  CDS            nef (fragment) (across the origin): NEF_HV1BR - Experimental evidence at protein level: Swiss-Prot protein existence level 1. Extracellular Nef protein targets CD4(+) T-lymphocytes for apoptosis by interacting with CXCR4 surface receptors (PubMed:14990729). From Human immunodeficiency virus type 1 group M subtype B (isolate BRU/LAI) (HIV-1).
