[The description below was written by a language model from this plasmid's Addgene catalogue record and pLannotate feature annotations shown in this document.]
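Description:
pHR_TRE3G-p300-dCas9-P2A-mCherry is a second-generation HIV-1-based lentiviral transfer vector built on the pHR backbone for inducible CRISPR epigenetic editing in mammalian cells. The viral portion carries a 5' LTR (annotated as truncated), the Ψ packaging signal with adjoining gag fragment, the Rev response element for Rev-dependent nuclear export of the genomic RNA, the cPPT/CTS element, a WPRE to boost transcript expression, and a self-inactivating ΔU3 3' LTR. In bacteria it is maintained through a high-copy ColE1/pUC-type origin and selected with ampicillin via β-lactamase. The record notes that the plasmid may be prone to recombination. Outside the LTRs, the backbone retains legacy pieces, including an SV40 promoter, gpt fragments, SV40 small t intron and poly(A) sequences, and scraps of tetracycline resistance, rop and bom, none of which is part of the packaged payload.

The payload is a single open reading frame driven by the TRE3G (TRE3GV) tetracycline-responsive promoter, which is active only when a Tet-On 3G transactivator and doxycycline are present. No transactivator is annotated on this plasmid, so it would have to be supplied separately. The 1851 bp catalytic histone acetyltransferase core of human p300 is fused to the N-terminus of Streptococcus pyogenes Cas9, which the feature table annotates simply as Cas9 but the catalogue entry describes as nuclease-dead dCas9. A P2A self-cleaving peptide, named in the construct title but not annotated separately, links mCherry so that red fluorescence reports expression of the fusion as a separate protein. No guide RNA cassette is annotated, so guides must also come from another construct. Guided to a chosen locus, the fusion deposits histone acetylation, and the associated work used such tools to interrogate enhancer function by targeted activation.
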