Addgene plasmid #138456: pHR_TRE3G-p300-dCas9-P2A-mCherry
Purpose: 2nd Generation Lentiviral vector. Expresses an N-terminal p300-dCas9 fusion protein and mCherry
Depositing lab: Jian Xu. Depositing organization: University of Texas Southwestern Medical Center. Publication: Interrogation of enhancer function by enhancer-targeting CRISPR epigenetic editing. Li K, Liu Y, Cao H, Zhang Y, Gu Z, Liu X, Yu A, Kaphle P, Dickerson KE, Ni M, Xu J. Nat Commun. 2020 Jan 24;11(1):485. doi: 10.1038/s41467-020-14362-5. PubMed 31980609.
Backbone
  Vector backbone: pHR
  Vector type: Mammalian Expression, Lentiviral, CRISPR
Growth in bacteria
  Bacterial resistance: Ampicillin, 100 μg/mL
  Growth temperature: 30°C
  Growth strain: NEB Stable
  Growth instructions: Plasmid may be prone to recombination. It is recommended to screen multiple DNA preps from individual colonies.
  Copy number: High Copy
Gene/Insert
  Gene/Insert name: p300 core
  Insert size (bp): 1851
  Promoter: TRE3G
  Cloning method: Ligation Independent Cloning
  Sequencing primers: 5′ N/A; 3′ TTCTTCTGGCGGTTCTCTTCAGC
Terms and licenses: Academic/Nonprofit Terms; Industry Terms: Not Available to Industry
How to cite: pHR_TRE3G-p300-dCas9-P2A-mCherry was a gift from Jian Xu (Addgene plasmid # 138456)
