LOCUS       Exported 15709 bp ds-DNA circular SYN 12-MAY-2021
DEFINITION  2nd Generation Lentiviral vector. Expresses an N-terminal p300-dCas9
            fusion protein and mCherry.
ACCESSION   .
VERSION     .
KEYWORDS    pHR_TRE3G-p300-dCas9-P2A-mCherry
SOURCE      synthetic DNA construct
  ORGANISM  synthetic DNA construct
REFERENCE   1 (bases 1 to 15709)
  AUTHORS   Li K, Liu Y, Cao H, Zhang Y, Gu Z, Liu X, Yu A, Kaphle P, Dickerson
            KE, Ni M, Xu J
  TITLE     Interrogation of enhancer function by enhancer-targeting CRISPR
            epigenetic editing.
  JOURNAL   Nat Commun. 2020 Jan 24;11(1):485. doi: 10.1038/s41467-020-14362-5.
  PUBMED    31980609
REFERENCE   2 (bases 1 to 15709)
  AUTHORS   .
  TITLE     Direct Submission
  JOURNAL   Exported May 12, 2021 from SnapGene Server 1.1.58
            http://www.snapgene.com
FEATURES             Location/Qualifiers
     source          1..15709
                     /organism="synthetic DNA construct"
                     /mol_type="other DNA"
     primer_bind     complement(1..17)
                     /label=KS primer
                     /note="common sequencing primer, one of multiple similar
                     variants"
     primer_bind     complement(2..18)
                     /label=pBluescriptKS
                     /note="For pBluescript vector"
     LTR             108..341
                     /label=3' LTR (Delta-U3)
                     /note="self-inactivating 3' long terminal repeat (LTR) from
                     HIV-1"
     promoter        complement(366..384)
                     /label=SP6 promoter
                     /note="promoter for bacteriophage SP6 RNA polymerase"
     primer_bind     complement(367..384)
                     /label=SP6
                     /note="SP6 promoter, forward primer"
     primer_bind     complement(674..693)
                     /label=pBRrevBam
                     /note="pBR322 vectors, tet region, downstream of BamHI,
                     reverse primer"
     primer_bind     complement(907..926)
                     /label=pRS-marker
                     /note="pRS vectors, use to sequence yeast selectable
                     marker"
     primer_bind     1026..1048
                     /label=pGEX 3'
                     /note="pGEX vectors, reverse primer"
     primer_bind     complement(1086..1104)
                     /label=pBRforEco
                     /note="pBR322 vectors, upsteam of EcoRI site, forward
                     primer"
     promoter        1172..1276
                     /gene="bla"
                     /label=AmpR promoter
     CDS             1277..2137
                     /codon_start=1
                     /gene="bla"
                     /product="beta-lactamase"
                     /label=AmpR
                     /note="confers resistance to ampicillin, carbenicillin, and
                     related antibiotics"
                     /translation="MSIQHFRVALIPFFAAFCLPVFAHPETLVKVKDAEDQLGARVGYI
                     ELDLNSGKILESFRPEERFPMMSTFKVLLCGAVLSRIDAGQEQLGRRIHYSQNDLVEYS
                     PVTEKHLTDGMTVRELCSAAITMSDNTAANLLLTTIGGPKELTAFLHNMGDHVTRLDRW
                     EPELNEAIPNDERDTTMPVAMATTLRKLLTGELLTLASRQQLIDWMEADKVAGPLLRSA
                     LPAGWFIADKSGAGERGSRGIIAALGPDGKPSRIVVIYTTGSQATMDERNRQIAEIGAS
                     LIKHW"
     primer_bind     complement(1495..1514)
                     /label=Amp-R
                     /note="Ampicillin resistance gene, reverse primer"
     rep_origin      2308..2896
                     /direction=RIGHT
                     /label=ori
                     /note="high-copy-number ColE1/pMB1/pBR322/pUC origin of
                     replication"
     primer_bind     2797..2816
                     /label=pBR322ori-F
                     /note="pBR322 origin, forward primer"
     primer_bind     3050..3067
                     /label=L4440
                     /note="L4440 vector, forward primer"
     primer_bind     complement(3137..3157)
                     /label=pBABE 3'
                     /note="SV40 enhancer, reverse primer for pBABE vectors"
     promoter        3142..3471
                     /label=SV40 promoter
                     /note="SV40 enhancer and early promoter"
     rep_origin      3322..3457
                     /label=SV40 ori
                     /note="SV40 origin of replication"
     primer_bind     3384..3403
                     /label=SV40pro-F
                     /note="SV40 promoter/origin, forward primer"
     intron          4605..4670
                     /label=small t intron
                     /note="SV40 (simian virus 40) small t antigen intron"
     CDS             4800..4820
                     /codon_start=1
                     /product="nuclear localization signal of SV40 (simian virus
                     40) large T antigen"
                     /label=SV40 NLS
                     /translation="PKKKRKV"
     polyA_signal    5245..5379
                     /label=SV40 poly(A) signal
                     /note="SV40 polyadenylation signal"
     primer_bind     complement(5282..5301)
                     /label=SV40pA-R
                     /note="SV40 polyA, reverse primer"
     primer_bind     5336..5355
                     /label=EBV-rev
                     /note="SV40 polyA terminator, reverse primer"
     LTR             5548..6181
                     /label=3' LTR
                     /note="3' long terminal repeat (LTR) from HIV-1"
     misc_feature    6228..6353
                     /label=HIV-1 Psi
                     /note="packaging signal of human immunodeficiency virus
                     type 1"
     misc_feature    6850..7082
                     /label=RRE
                     /note="The Rev response element (RRE) of HIV-1 allows for
                     Rev-dependent mRNA export from the nucleus to the
                     cytoplasm."
     CDS             7267..7311
                     /codon_start=1
                     /product="antigenic peptide corresponding to amino acids
                     655 to 669 of the HIV envelope protein gp41 (Lutje Hulsik
                     et al., 2013)"
                     /label=gp41 peptide
                     /note="recognized by the 2H10 single-chain llama nanobody"
                     /translation="KNEQELLELDKWASL"
     misc_feature    7596..7713
                     /label=cPPT/CTS
                     /note="central polypurine tract and central termination
                     sequence of HIV-1"
     promoter        7775..8124
                     /label=TRE3GV promoter
                     /note="3rd-generation Tet-responsive promoter that can be
                     activated by binding of Tet-On(R) 3G, optimized for
                     retroviral and lentiviral vectors"
     protein_bind    7783..7801
                     /gene="tetO"
                     /label=tet operator
                     /bound_moiety="tetracycline repressor TetR"
                     /note="bacterial operator O2 for the tetR and tetA genes"
     protein_bind    7819..7837
                     /gene="tetO"
                     /label=tet operator
                     /bound_moiety="tetracycline repressor TetR"
                     /note="bacterial operator O2 for the tetR and tetA genes"
     protein_bind    7855..7873
                     /gene="tetO"
                     /label=tet operator
                     /bound_moiety="tetracycline repressor TetR"
                     /note="bacterial operator O2 for the tetR and tetA genes"
     protein_bind    7891..7909
                     /gene="tetO"
                     /label=tet operator
                     /bound_moiety="tetracycline repressor TetR"
                     /note="bacterial operator O2 for the tetR and tetA genes"
     protein_bind    7927..7945
                     /gene="tetO"
                     /label=tet operator
                     /bound_moiety="tetracycline repressor TetR"
                     /note="bacterial operator O2 for the tetR and tetA genes"
     protein_bind    7963..7981
                     /gene="tetO"
                     /label=tet operator
                     /bound_moiety="tetracycline repressor TetR"
                     /note="bacterial operator O2 for the tetR and tetA genes"
     protein_bind    7999..8017
                     /gene="tetO"
                     /label=tet operator
                     /bound_moiety="tetracycline repressor TetR"
                     /note="bacterial operator O2 for the tetR and tetA genes"
     primer_bind     8063..8087
                     /label=LNCX
                     /note="Human CMV promoter, forward primer"
     CDS             8181..10031
                     /codon_start=1
                     /gene="EP300"
                     /product="catalytic histone acetyltransferase core of the
                     human E1A-associated protein p300 (Delvecchio et al.,
                     2013)"
                     /label=p300 core
                     /translation="IFKPEELRQALMPTLEALYRQDPESLPFRQPVDPQLLGIPDYFDI
                     VKSPMDLSTIKRKLDTGQYQEPWQYVDDIWLMFNNAWLYNRKTSRVYKYCSKLSEVFEQ
                     EIDPVMQSLGYCCGRKLEFSPQTLCCYGKQLCTIPRDATYYSYQNRYHFCEKCFNEIQG
                     ESVSLGDDPSQPQTTINKEQFSKRKNDTLDPELFVECTECGRKMHQICVLHHEIIWPAG
                     FVCDGCLKKSARTRKENKFSAKRLPSTRLGTFLENRVNDFLRRQNHPESGEVTVRVVHA
                     SDKTVEVKPGMKARFVDSGEMAESFPYRTKALFAFEEIDGVDLCFFGMHVQEYGSDCPP
                     PNQRRVYISYLDSVHFFRPKCLRTAVYHEILIGYLEYVKKLGYTTGHIWACPPSEGDDY
                     IFHCHPPDQKIPKPKRLQEWYKKMLDKAVSERIVHDYKDIFKQATEDRLTSAKELPYFE
                     GDFWPNVLEESIKELEQEEEERKREENTSNESTDVTKGDSKNAKKKNNKKTSKNKSSLS
                     RGNKKKPGMPNVSNDLSQKLYATMEKHKEVFFVIRLIAGPAANSLPPIVDPDPLIPCDL
                     MDGRDAFLTLARDKHLEFSSLRRAQWSTMCMLVELHTQSQD"
     regulatory      9795..9804
                     /regulatory_class="other"
                     /note="vertebrate consensus sequence for strong initiation
                     of translation (Kozak, 1987)"
     CDS             10053..14156
                     /codon_start=1
                     /product="catalytically dead mutant of the Cas9
                     endonuclease from the Streptococcus pyogenes Type II
                     CRISPR/Cas system"
                     /label=dCas9
                     /note="RNA-guided DNA-binding protein that lacks
                     endonuclease activity due to the D10A mutation in the RuvC
                     catalytic domain and the H840A mutation in the HNH
                     catalytic domain"
                     /translation="MDKKYSIGLAIGTNSVGWAVITDEYKVPSKKFKVLGNTDRHSIKK
                     NLIGALLFDSGETAEATRLKRTARRRYTRRKNRICYLQEIFSNEMAKVDDSFFHRLEES
                     FLVEEDKKHERHPIFGNIVDEVAYHEKYPTIYHLRKKLVDSTDKADLRLIYLALAHMIK
                     FRGHFLIEGDLNPDNSDVDKLFIQLVQTYNQLFEENPINASGVDAKAILSARLSKSRRL
                     ENLIAQLPGEKKNGLFGNLIALSLGLTPNFKSNFDLAEDAKLQLSKDTYDDDLDNLLAQ
                     IGDQYADLFLAAKNLSDAILLSDILRVNTEITKAPLSASMIKRYDEHHQDLTLLKALVR
                     QQLPEKYKEIFFDQSKNGYAGYIDGGASQEEFYKFIKPILEKMDGTEELLVKLNREDLL
                     RKQRTFDNGSIPHQIHLGELHAILRRQEDFYPFLKDNREKIEKILTFRIPYYVGPLARG
                     NSRFAWMTRKSEETITPWNFEEVVDKGASAQSFIERMTNFDKNLPNEKVLPKHSLLYEY
                     FTVYNELTKVKYVTEGMRKPAFLSGEQKKAIVDLLFKTNRKVTVKQLKEDYFKKIECFD
                     SVEISGVEDRFNASLGTYHDLLKIIKDKDFLDNEENEDILEDIVLTLTLFEDREMIEER
                     LKTYAHLFDDKVMKQLKRRRYTGWGRLSRKLINGIRDKQSGKTILDFLKSDGFANRNFM
                     QLIHDDSLTFKEDIQKAQVSGQGDSLHEHIANLAGSPAIKKGILQTVKVVDELVKVMGR
                     HKPENIVIEMARENQTTQKGQKNSRERMKRIEEGIKELGSQILKEHPVENTQLQNEKLY
                     LYYLQNGRDMYVDQELDINRLSDYDVDAIVPQSFLKDDSIDNKVLTRSDKNRGKSDNVP
                     SEEVVKKMKNYWRQLLNAKLITQRKFDNLTKAERGGLSELDKAGFIKRQLVETRQITKH
                     VAQILDSRMNTKYDENDKLIREVKVITLKSKLVSDFRKDFQFYKVREINNYHHAHDAYL
                     NAVVGTALIKKYPKLESEFVYGDYKVYDVRKMIAKSEQEIGKATAKYFFYSNIMNFFKT
                     EITLANGEIRKRPLIETNGETGEIVWDKGRDFATVRKVLSMPQVNIVKKTEVQTGGFSK
                     ESILPKRNSDKLIARKKDWDPKKYGGFDSPTVAYSVLVVAKVEKGKSKKLKSVKELLGI
                     TIMERSSFEKNPIDFLEAKGYKEVKKDLIIKLPKYSLFELENGRKRMLASAGELQKGNE
                     LALPSKYVNFLYLASHYEKLKGSPEDNEQKQLFVEQHKHYLDEIIEQISEFSKRVILAD
                     ANLDKVLSAYNKHRDKPIREQAENIIHLFTLTNLGAPAAFKYFDTTIDRKRYTSTKEVL
                     DATLIHQSITGLYETRIDLSQLGGD"
     CDS             14160..14186
                     /codon_start=1
                     /product="HA (human influenza hemagglutinin) epitope tag"
                     /label=HA
                     /translation="YPYDVPDYA"
     CDS             14205..14225
                     /codon_start=1
                     /product="nuclear localization signal of SV40 (simian virus
                     40) large T antigen"
                     /label=SV40 NLS
                     /translation="PKKKRKV"
     CDS             14232..14252
                     /codon_start=1
                     /product="nuclear localization signal of SV40 (simian virus
                     40) large T antigen"
                     /label=SV40 NLS
                     /translation="PKKKRKV"
     CDS             14292..14348
                     /codon_start=1
                     /product="2A peptide from porcine teschovirus-1
                     polyprotein"
                     /label=P2A
                     /note="Eukaryotic ribosomes fail to insert a peptide bond
                     between the Gly and Pro residues, yielding separate
                     polypeptides."
                     /translation="ATNFSLLKQAGDVEENPGP"
     CDS             14349..15059
                     /codon_start=1
                     /product="monomeric derivative of DsRed fluorescent protein
                     (Shaner et al., 2004)"
                     /label=mCherry
                     /note="mammalian codon-optimized"
                     /translation="MVSKGEEDNMAIIKEFMRFKVHMEGSVNGHEFEIEGEGEGRPYEG
                     TQTAKLKVTKGGPLPFAWDILSPQFMYGSKAYVKHPADIPDYLKLSFPEGFKWERVMNF
                     EDGGVVTVTQDSSLQDGEFIYKVKLRGTNFPSDGPVMQKKTMGWEASSERMYPEDGALK
                     GEIKQRLKLKDGGHYDAEVKTTYKAKKPVQLPGAYNVNIKLDITSHNEDYTIVEQYERA
                     EGRHSTGGMDELYK"
     primer_bind     complement(14494..14512)
                     /label=mCherry-R
                     /note="mCherry, reverse primer"
     primer_bind     14762..14781
                     /label=mCherry-F
                     /note="mCherry, forward primer"
     misc_feature    15119..15707
                     /label=WPRE
                     /note="woodchuck hepatitis virus posttranscriptional
                     regulatory element"
     primer_bind     complement(15172..15192)
                     /label=WPRE-R
                     /note="WPRE, reverse primer"
     CDS             complement(15590..15601)
                     /codon_start=1
                     /product="Factor Xa recognition and cleavage site"
                     /label=Factor Xa site
                     /translation="IEGR"
ORIGIN
        1 cgataccgtc gacctcgagg gaattaattc gagctcggta cctttaagac caatgactta
       61 caaggcagct gtagatctta gccacttttt aaaagaaaag gggggactgg aagggctaat
      121 tcactcccaa cgaagacaag atctgctttt tgcttgtact gggtctctct ggttagacca
      181 gatctgagcc tgggagctct ctggctaact agggaaccca ctgcttaagc ctcaataaag
      241 cttgccttga gtgcttcaag tagtgtgtgc ccgtctgttg tgtgactctg gtaactagag
      301 atccctcaga cccttttagt cagtgtggaa aatctctagc agcatctaga attaattccg
      361 tgtattctat agtgtcacct aaatcgtatg tgtatgatac ataaggttat gtattaattg
      421 tagccgcgtt ctaacgacaa tatgtacaag cctaattgtg tagcatctgg cttactgaag
      481 cagaccctat catctctctc gtaaactgcc gtcagagtcg gtttggttgg acgaaccttc
      541 tgagtttctg gtaacgccgt cccgcacccg gaaatggtca gcgaaccaat cagcagggtc
      601 atcgctagcc agatcctcta cgccggacgc atcgtggccg gcatcaccgg cgccacaggt
      661 gcggttgctg gcgcctatat cgccgacatc accgatgggg aagatcgggc tcgccacttc
      721 gggctcatga gcgcttgttt cggcgtgggt atggtggcag gccccgtggc cgggggactg
      781 ttgggcgcca tctccttgca tgcaccattc cttgcggcgg cggtgctcaa cggcctcaac
      841 ctactactgg gctgcttcct aatgcaggag tcgcataagg gagagcgtcg aatggtgcac
      901 tctcagtaca atctgctctg atgccgcata gttaagccag ccccgacacc cgccaacacc
      961 cgctgacgcg ccctgacggg cttgtctgct cccggcatcc gcttacagac aagctgtgac
     1021 cgtctccggg agctgcatgt gtcagaggtt ttcaccgtca tcaccgaaac gcgcgagacg
     1081 aaagggcctc gtgatacgcc tatttttata ggttaatgtc atgataataa tggtttctta
     1141 gacgtcaggt ggcacttttc ggggaaatgt gcgcggaacc cctatttgtt tatttttcta
     1201 aatacattca aatatgtatc cgctcatgag acaataaccc tgataaatgc ttcaataata
     1261 ttgaaaaagg aagagtatga gtattcaaca tttccgtgtc gcccttattc ccttttttgc
     1321 ggcattttgc cttcctgttt ttgctcaccc agaaacgctg gtgaaagtaa aagatgctga
     1381 agatcagttg ggtgcacgag tgggttacat cgaactggat ctcaacagcg gtaagatcct
     1441 tgagagtttt cgccccgaag aacgttttcc aatgatgagc acttttaaag ttctgctatg
     1501 tggcgcggta ttatcccgta ttgacgccgg gcaagagcaa ctcggtcgcc gcatacacta
     1561 ttctcagaat gacttggttg agtactcacc agtcacagaa aagcatctta cggatggcat
     1621 gacagtaaga gaattatgca gtgctgccat aaccatgagt gataacactg cggccaactt
     1681 acttctgaca acgatcggag gaccgaagga gctaaccgct tttttgcaca acatggggga
     1741 tcatgtaact cgccttgatc gttgggaacc ggagctgaat gaagccatac caaacgacga
     1801 gcgtgacacc acgatgcctg tagcaatggc aacaacgttg cgcaaactat taactggcga
     1861 actacttact ctagcttccc ggcaacaatt aatagactgg atggaggcgg ataaagttgc
     1921 aggaccactt ctgcgctcgg cccttccggc tggctggttt attgctgata aatctggagc
     1981 cggtgagcgt gggtctcgcg gtatcattgc agcactgggg ccagatggta agccctcccg
     2041 tatcgtagtt atctacacga cggggagtca ggcaactatg gatgaacgaa atagacagat
     2101 cgctgagata ggtgcctcac tgattaagca ttggtaactg tcagaccaag tttactcata
     2161 tatactttag attgatttaa aacttcattt ttaatttaaa aggatctagg tgaagatcct
     2221 ttttgataat ctcatgacca aaatccctta acgtgagttt tcgttccact gagcgtcaga
     2281 ccccgtagaa aagatcaaag gatcttcttg agatcctttt tttctgcgcg taatctgctg
     2341 cttgcaaaca aaaaaaccac cgctaccagc ggtggtttgt ttgccggatc aagagctacc
     2401 aactcttttt ccgaaggtaa ctggcttcag cagagcgcag ataccaaata ctgtctttct
     2461 agtgtagccg tagttaggcc accacttcaa gaactctgta gcaccgccta catacctcgc
     2521 tctgctaatc ctgttaccag tggctgctgc cagtggcgat aagtcgtgtc ttaccgggtt
     2581 ggactcaaga cgatagttac cggataaggc gcagcggtcg ggctgaacgg ggggttcgtg
     2641 cacacagccc agcttggagc gaacgaccta caccgaactg agatacctac agcgtgagct
     2701 atgagaaagc gccacgcttc ccgaagggag aaaggcggac aggtatccgg taagcggcag
     2761 ggtcggaaca ggagagcgca cgagggagct tccaggggga aacgcctggt atctttatag
     2821 tcctgtcggg tttcgccacc tctgacttga gcgtcgattt ttgtgatgct cgtcaggggg
     2881 gcggagccta tggaaaaacg ccagcaacgc ggccttttta cggttcctgg ccttttgctg
     2941 gccttttgct cacatgttct ttcctgcgtt atcccctgat tctgtggata accgtattac
     3001 cgcctttgag tgagctgata ccgctcgccg cagccgaacg accgagcgca gcgagtcagt
     3061 gagcgaggaa gcggaagagc gcccaatacg caaaccgcct ctccccgcgc gttggccgat
     3121 tcattaatgc agctgtggaa tgtgtgtcag ttagggtgtg gaaagtcccc aggctcccca
     3181 gcaggcagaa gtatgcaaag catgcatctc aattagtcag caaccaggtg tggaaagtcc
     3241 ccaggctccc cagcaggcag aagtatgcaa agcatgcatc tcaattagtc agcaaccata
     3301 gtcccgcccc taactccgcc catcccgccc ctaactccgc ccagttccgc ccattctccg
     3361 ccccatggct gactaatttt ttttatttat gcagaggccg aggccgcctc ggcctctgag
     3421 ctattccaga agtagtgagg aggctttttt ggaggcctag gcttttgcaa aaagcttgga
     3481 cacaagacag gcttgcgaga tatgtttgag aataccactt tatcccgcgt cagggagagg
     3541 cagtgcgtaa aaagacgcgg actcatgtga aatactggtt tttagtgcgc cagatctcta
     3601 taatctcgcg caacctattt tcccctcgaa cactttttaa gccgtagata aacaggctgg
     3661 gacacttcac atgagcgaaa aatacatcgt cacctgggac atgttgcaga tccatgcacg
     3721 taaactcgca agccgactga tgccttctga acaatggaaa ggcattattg ccgtaagccg
     3781 tggcggtctg taccgggtgc gttactggcg cgtgaactgg gtattcgtca tgtcgatacc
     3841 gtttgtattt ccagctacga tcacgacaac cagcgcgagc ttaaagtgct gaaacgcgca
     3901 gaaggcgatg gcgaaggctt catcgttatt gatgacctgg tggataccgg tggtactgcg
     3961 gttgcgattc gtgaaatgta tccaaaagcg cactttgtca ccatcttcgc aaaaccggct
     4021 ggtcgtccgc tggttgatga ctatgttgtt gatatcccgc aagatacctg gattgaacag
     4081 ccgtgggata tgggcgtcgt attcgtcccg ccaatctccg gtcgctaatc ttttcaacgc
     4141 ctggcactgc cgggcgttgt tctttttaac ttcaggcggg ttacaatagt ttccagtaag
     4201 tattctggag gctgcatcca tgacacaggc aaacctgagc gaaaccctgt tcaaaccccg
     4261 ctttaaacat cctgaaacct cgacgctagt ccgccgcttt aatcacggcg cacaaccgcc
     4321 tgtgcagtcg gcccttgatg gtaaaaccat ccctcactgg tatcgcatga ttaaccgtct
     4381 gatgtggatc tggcgcggca ttgacccacg cgaaatcctc gacgtccagg cacgtattgt
     4441 gatgagcgat gccgaacgta ccgacgatga tttatacgat acggtgattg gctaccgtgg
     4501 cggcaactgg atttatgagt gggccccgga tctttgtgaa ggaaccttac ttctgtggtg
     4561 tgacataatt ggacaaacta cctacagaga tttaaagctc taaggtaaat ataaaatttt
     4621 taagtgtata atgtgttaaa ctactgattc taattgtttg tgtattttag attccaacct
     4681 atggaactga tgaatgggag cagtggtgga atgcctttaa tgaggaaaac ctgttttgct
     4741 cagaagaaat gccatctagt gatgatgagg ctactgctga ctctcaacat tctactcctc
     4801 caaaaaagaa gagaaaggta gaagacccca aggactttcc ttcagaattg ctaagttttt
     4861 tgagtcatgc tgtgtttagt aatagaactc ttgcttgctt tgctatttac accacaaagg
     4921 aaaaagctgc actgctatac aagaaaatta tggaaaaata ttctgtaacc tttataagta
     4981 ggcataacag ttataatcat aacatactgt tttttcttac tccacacagg catagagtgt
     5041 ctgctattaa taactatgct caaaaattgt gtacctttag ctttttaatt tgtaaagggg
     5101 ttaataagga atatttgatg tatagtgcct tgactagaga tcataatcag ccataccaca
     5161 tttgtagagg ttttacttgc tttaaaaaac ctcccacacc tccccctgaa cctgaaacat
     5221 aaaatgaatg caattgttgt tgttaacttg tttattgcag cttataatgg ttacaaataa
     5281 agcaatagca tcacaaattt cacaaataaa gcattttttt cactgcattc tagttgtggt
     5341 ttgtccaaac tcatcaatgt atcttatcat gtctggatca actggataac tcaagctaac
     5401 caaaatcatc ccaaacttcc caccccatac cctattacca ctgccaatta cctagtggtt
     5461 tcatttactc taaacctgtg attcctctga attattttca ttttaaagaa attgtatttg
     5521 ttaaatatgt actacaaact tagtagttgg aagggctaat tcactcccaa agaagacaag
     5581 atatccttga tctgtggatc taccacacac aaggctactt ccctgattag cagaactaca
     5641 caccagggcc aggggtcaga tatccactga cctttggatg gtgctacaag ctagtaccag
     5701 ttgagccaga taaggtagaa gaggccaata aaggagagaa caccagcttg ttacaccctg
     5761 tgagcctgca tgggatggat gacccggaga gagaagtgtt agagtggagg tttgacagcc
     5821 gcctagcatt tcatcacgtg gcccgagagc tgcatccgga gtacttcaag aactgctgat
     5881 atcgagcttg ctacaaggga ctttccgctg gggactttcc agggaggcgt ggcctgggcg
     5941 ggactgggga gtggcgagcc ctcagatcct gcatataagc agctgctttt tgcctgtact
     6001 gggtctctct ggttagacca gatctgagcc tgggagctct ctggctaact agggaaccca
     6061 ctgcttaagc ctcaataaag cttgccttga gtgcttcaag tagtgtgtgc ccgtctgttg
     6121 tgtgactctg gtaactagag atccctcaga cccttttagt cagtgtggaa aatctctagc
     6181 agtggcgccc gaacagggac ttgaaagcga aagggaaacc agaggagctc tctcgacgca
     6241 ggactcggct tgctgaagcg cgcacggcaa gaggcgaggg gcggcgactg gtgagtacgc
     6301 caaaaatttt gactagcgga ggctagaagg agagagatgg gtgcgagagc gtcagtatta
     6361 agcgggggag aattagatcg cgatgggaaa aaattcggtt aaggccaggg ggaaagaaaa
     6421 aatataaatt aaaacatata gtatgggcaa gcagggagct agaacgattc gcagttaatc
     6481 ctggcctgtt agaaacatca gaaggctgta gacaaatact gggacagcta caaccatccc
     6541 ttcagacagg atcagaagaa cttagatcat tatataatac agtagcaacc ctctattgtg
     6601 tgcatcaaag gatagagata aaagacacca aggaagcttt agacaagata gaggaagagc
     6661 aaaacaaaag taagaccacc gcacagcaag cggccggccg ctgatcttca gacctggagg
     6721 aggagatatg agggacaatt ggagaagtga attatataaa tataaagtag taaaaattga
     6781 accattagga gtagcaccca ccaaggcaaa gagaagagtg gtgcagagag aaaaaagagc
     6841 agtgggaata ggagctttgt tccttgggtt cttgggagca gcaggaagca ctatgggcgc
     6901 agcgtcaatg acgctgacgg tacaggccag acaattattg tctggtatag tgcagcagca
     6961 gaacaatttg ctgagggcta ttgaggcgca acagcatctg ttgcaactca cagtctgggg
     7021 catcaagcag ctccaggcaa gaatcctggc tgtgaaagat acctaaagga tcaacagctc
     7081 ctggggattt ggggttgctc tggaaaactc atttgcacca ctgctgtgcc ttggaatgct
     7141 agttggagta ataaatctct ggaacagatt tggaatcaca cgacctggat ggagtgggac
     7201 agagaaatta acaattacac aagcttaata cactccttaa ttgaagaatc gcaaaaccag
     7261 caagaaaaga atgaacaaga attattggaa ttagataaat gggcaagttt gtggaattgg
     7321 tttaacataa caaattggct gtggtatata aaattattca taatgatagt aggaggcttg
     7381 gtaggtttaa gaatagtttt tgctgtactt tctatagtga atagagttag gcagggatat
     7441 tcaccattat cgtttcagac ccacctccca accccgaggg gacccgacag gcccgaagga
     7501 atagaagaag aaggtggaga gagagacaga gacagatcca ttcgattagt gaacggatct
     7561 cgacggtatc gccaaatggc agtattcatc cacaatttta aaagaaaagg ggggattggg
     7621 gggtacagtg caggggaaag aatagtagac ataatagcaa cagacataca aactaaagaa
     7681 ttacaaaaac aaattacaaa aattcaaaat tttcgggttt attacaggga cagcagagat
     7741 ccagtttatc gatgaggccc tttcgtcttc actcgagttt actccctatc agtgatagag
     7801 aacgtatgaa gagtttactc cctatcagtg atagagaacg tatgcagact ttactcccta
     7861 tcagtgatag agaacgtata aggagtttac tccctatcag tgatagagaa cgtatgacca
     7921 gtttactccc tatcagtgat agagaacgta tctacagttt actccctatc agtgatagag
     7981 aacgtatatc cagtttactc cctatcagtg atagagaacg tatgtcgagg taggcgtgta
     8041 cggtgggcgc ctataaaagc agagctcgtt tagtgaaccg tcagatcgcc tggagcaatt
     8101 ccacaacact tttgtcttat acttacgcgt ctgcaggata tcaagcttgc ggtaccgcgg
     8161 gcccgggatc cgccaccatg attttcaaac cagaagaact acgacaggca ctgatgccaa
     8221 ctttggaggc actttaccgt caggatccag aatcccttcc ctttcgtcaa cctgtggacc
     8281 ctcagctttt aggaatccct gattactttg atattgtgaa gagccccatg gatctttcta
     8341 ccattaagag gaagttagac actggacagt atcaggagcc ctggcagtat gtcgatgata
     8401 tttggcttat gttcaataat gcctggttat ataaccggaa aacatcacgg gtatacaaat
     8461 actgctccaa gctctctgag gtctttgaac aagaaattga cccagtgatg caaagccttg
     8521 gatactgttg tggcagaaag ttggagttct ctccacagac actgtgttgc tacggcaaac
     8581 agttgtgcac aatacctcgt gatgccactt attacagtta ccagaacagg tatcatttct
     8641 gtgagaagtg tttcaatgag atccaagggg agagcgtttc tttgggggat gacccttccc
     8701 agcctcaaac tacaataaat aaagaacaat tttccaagag aaaaaatgac acactggatc
     8761 ctgaactgtt tgttgaatgt acagagtgcg gaagaaagat gcatcagatc tgtgtccttc
     8821 accatgagat catctggcct gctggattcg tctgtgatgg ctgtttaaag aaaagtgcac
     8881 gaactaggaa agaaaataag ttttctgcta aaaggttgcc atctaccaga cttggcacct
     8941 ttctagagaa tcgtgtgaat gactttctga ggcgacagaa tcaccctgag tcaggagagg
     9001 tcactgttag agtagttcat gcttctgaca aaaccgtgga agtaaaacca ggcatgaaag
     9061 caaggtttgt ggacagtgga gagatggcag aatcctttcc ataccgaacc aaagccctct
     9121 ttgcctttga agaaattgat ggtgttgacc tgtgcttctt tggcatgcat gttcaagagt
     9181 atggctctga ctgccctcca cccaaccaga ggagagtata catatcttac ctcgatagtg
     9241 ttcatttctt ccgtcctaaa tgcttgagga ctgcagtcta tcatgaaatc ctaattggat
     9301 atttagaata tgtcaagaaa ttaggttaca caacagggca tatttgggca tgtccaccaa
     9361 gtgagggaga tgattatatc ttccattgcc atcctcctga ccagaagata cccaagccca
     9421 agcgactgca ggaatggtac aaaaaaatgc ttgacaaggc tgtatcagag cgtattgtcc
     9481 atgactacaa ggatattttt aaacaagcta ctgaagatag attaacaagt gcaaaggaat
     9541 tgccttattt cgagggtgat ttctggccca atgttctgga agaaagcatt aaggaactgg
     9601 aacaggagga agaagagaga aaacgagagg aaaacaccag caatgaaagc acagatgtga
     9661 ccaagggaga cagcaaaaat gctaaaaaga agaataataa gaaaaccagc aaaaataaga
     9721 gcagcctgag taggggcaac aagaagaaac ccgggatgcc caatgtatct aacgacctct
     9781 cacagaaact atatgccacc atggagaagc ataaagaggt cttctttgtg atccgcctca
     9841 ttgctggccc tgctgccaac tccctgcctc ccattgttga tcctgatcct ctcatcccct
     9901 gcgatctgat ggatggtcgg gatgcgtttc tcacgctggc aagggacaag cacctggagt
     9961 tctcttcact ccgaagagcc cagtggtcca ccatgtgcat gctggtggag ctgcacacgc
    10021 agagccagga cacgcgttcc ggcggagggt cgatggacaa gaagtacagc atcggcctgg
    10081 ccatcggcac caactctgtg ggctgggccg tgatcaccga cgagtacaag gtgcccagca
    10141 agaaattcaa ggtgctgggc aacaccgacc ggcacagcat caagaagaac ctgatcggcg
    10201 ccctgctgtt cgacagcgga gaaacagccg aggccacccg gctgaagaga accgccagaa
    10261 gaagatacac cagacggaag aaccggatct gctatctgca agagatcttc agcaacgaga
    10321 tggccaaggt ggacgacagc ttcttccaca gactggaaga gtccttcctg gtggaagagg
    10381 ataagaagca cgagcggcac cccatcttcg gcaacatcgt ggacgaggtg gcctaccacg
    10441 agaagtaccc caccatctac cacctgagaa agaaactggt ggacagcacc gacaaggccg
    10501 acctgcggct gatctatctg gccctggccc acatgatcaa gttccggggc cacttcctga
    10561 tcgagggcga cctgaacccc gacaacagcg acgtggacaa gctgttcatc cagctggtgc
    10621 agacctacaa ccagctgttc gaggaaaacc ccatcaacgc cagcggcgtg gacgccaagg
    10681 ccatcctgtc tgccagactg agcaagagca gacggctgga aaatctgatc gcccagctgc
    10741 ccggcgagaa gaagaatggc ctgttcggca acctgattgc cctgagcctg ggcctgaccc
    10801 ccaacttcaa gagcaacttc gacctggccg aggatgccaa actgcagctg agcaaggaca
    10861 cctacgacga cgacctggac aacctgctgg cccagatcgg cgaccagtac gccgacctgt
    10921 ttctggccgc caagaacctg tccgacgcca tcctgctgag cgacatcctg agagtgaaca
    10981 ccgagatcac caaggccccc ctgagcgcct ctatgatcaa gagatacgac gagcaccacc
    11041 aggacctgac cctgctgaaa gctctcgtgc ggcagcagct gcctgagaag tacaaagaga
    11101 ttttcttcga ccagagcaag aacggctacg ccggctacat cgatggcgga gccagccagg
    11161 aagagttcta caagttcatc aagcccatcc tggaaaagat ggacggcacc gaggaactgc
    11221 tcgtgaagct gaacagagag gacctgctgc ggaagcagcg gaccttcgac aacggcagca
    11281 tcccccacca gatccacctg ggagagctgc acgccattct gcggcggcag gaagattttt
    11341 acccattcct gaaggacaac cgggaaaaga tcgagaagat cctgaccttc cgcatcccct
    11401 actacgtggg ccctctggcc aggggaaaca gcagattcgc ctggatgacc agaaagagcg
    11461 aggaaaccat caccccctgg aacttcgagg aagtggtgga caagggcgcc agcgcccaga
    11521 gcttcatcga gcggatgacc aacttcgata agaacctgcc caacgagaag gtgctgccca
    11581 agcacagcct gctgtacgag tacttcaccg tgtacaacga gctgaccaaa gtgaaatacg
    11641 tgaccgaggg aatgagaaag cccgccttcc tgagcggcga gcagaaaaaa gccatcgtgg
    11701 acctgctgtt caagaccaac cggaaagtga ccgtgaagca gctgaaagag gactacttca
    11761 agaaaatcga gtgcttcgac tccgtggaaa tctccggcgt ggaagatcgg ttcaacgcct
    11821 ccctgggcac ataccacgat ctgctgaaaa ttatcaagga caaggacttc ctggacaatg
    11881 aggaaaacga ggacattctg gaagatatcg tgctgaccct gacactgttt gaggacagag
    11941 agatgatcga ggaacggctg aaaacctatg cccacctgtt cgacgacaaa gtgatgaagc
    12001 agctgaagcg gcggagatac accggctggg gcaggctgag ccggaagctg atcaacggca
    12061 tccgggacaa gcagtccggc aagacaatcc tggatttcct gaagtccgac ggcttcgcca
    12121 acagaaactt catgcagctg atccacgacg acagcctgac ctttaaagag gacatccaga
    12181 aagcccaggt gtccggccag ggcgatagcc tgcacgagca cattgccaat ctggccggca
    12241 gccccgccat taagaagggc atcctgcaga cagtgaaggt ggtggacgag ctcgtgaaag
    12301 tgatgggccg gcacaagccc gagaacatcg tgatcgaaat ggccagagag aaccagacca
    12361 cccagaaggg acagaagaac agccgcgaga gaatgaagcg gatcgaagag ggcatcaaag
    12421 agctgggcag ccagatcctg aaagaacacc ccgtggaaaa cacccagctg cagaacgaga
    12481 agctgtacct gtactacctg cagaatgggc gggatatgta cgtggaccag gaactggaca
    12541 tcaaccggct gtccgactac gatgtggacg ctatcgtgcc tcagagcttt ctgaaggacg
    12601 actccatcga taacaaagtg ctgactcgga gcgacaagaa ccggggcaag agcgacaacg
    12661 tgccctccga agaggtcgtg aagaagatga agaactactg gcgccagctg ctgaatgcca
    12721 agctgattac ccagaggaag ttcgacaatc tgaccaaggc cgagagaggc ggcctgagcg
    12781 aactggataa ggccggcttc atcaagagac agctggtgga aacccggcag atcacaaagc
    12841 acgtggcaca gatcctggac tcccggatga acactaagta cgacgagaac gacaaactga
    12901 tccgggaagt gaaagtgatc accctgaagt ccaagctggt gtccgatttc cggaaggatt
    12961 tccagtttta caaagtgcgc gagatcaaca actaccacca cgcccacgac gcctacctga
    13021 acgccgtcgt gggaaccgcc ctgatcaaaa agtaccctaa gctggaaagc gagttcgtgt
    13081 acggcgacta caaggtgtac gacgtgcgga agatgatcgc caagagcgag caggaaatcg
    13141 gcaaggctac cgccaagtac ttcttctaca gcaacatcat gaactttttc aagaccgaga
    13201 ttaccctggc caacggcgag atccggaagc ggcctctgat cgagacaaac ggcgaaacag
    13261 gcgagatcgt gtgggataag ggccgggact ttgccaccgt gcggaaagtg ctgtctatgc
    13321 cccaagtgaa tatcgtgaaa aagaccgagg tgcagacagg cggcttcagc aaagagtcta
    13381 tcctgcccaa gaggaacagc gacaagctga tcgccagaaa gaaggactgg gaccctaaga
    13441 agtacggcgg cttcgacagc cccaccgtgg cctattctgt gctggtggtg gccaaagtgg
    13501 aaaagggcaa gtccaagaaa ctgaagagtg tgaaagagct gctggggatc accatcatgg
    13561 aaagaagcag cttcgagaag aatcccatcg actttctgga agccaagggc tacaaagaag
    13621 tgaaaaagga cctgatcatc aagctgccta agtactccct gttcgagctg gaaaacggcc
    13681 ggaagagaat gctggcctct gccggcgaac tgcagaaggg aaacgaactg gccctgccct
    13741 ccaaatatgt gaacttcctg tacctggcca gccactatga gaagctgaag ggctcccccg
    13801 aggataatga gcagaaacag ctgtttgtgg aacagcacaa acactacctg gacgagatca
    13861 tcgagcagat cagcgagttc tccaagagag tgatcctggc cgacgctaat ctggacaagg
    13921 tgctgagcgc ctacaacaag cacagagaca agcctatcag agagcaggcc gagaatatca
    13981 tccacctgtt taccctgacc aatctgggag cccctgccgc cttcaagtac tttgacacca
    14041 ccatcgaccg gaagaggtac accagcacca aagaggtgct ggacgccacc ctgatccacc
    14101 agagcatcac cggcctgtac gagacacgga tcgacctgtc tcagctggga ggcgacgcct
    14161 atccctatga cgtgcccgat tatgccagcc tgggcagcgg ctcccccaag aaaaaacgca
    14221 aggtggaaga tcctaagaaa aagcggaaag tggacggcat tggtagtggg agcaacggca
    14281 gcagcggatc cgctactaac ttcagcctgc tgaagcaggc tggagacgtg gaggagaacc
    14341 ctggacctat ggtgagcaag ggcgaggagg ataacatggc catcatcaag gagttcatgc
    14401 gcttcaaggt gcacatggag ggctccgtga acggccacga gttcgagatc gagggcgagg
    14461 gcgagggccg cccctacgag ggcacccaga ccgccaagct gaaggtgacc aagggtggcc
    14521 ccctgccctt cgcctgggac atcctgtccc ctcagttcat gtacggctcc aaggcctacg
    14581 tgaagcaccc cgccgacatc cccgactact tgaagctgtc cttccccgag ggcttcaagt
    14641 gggagcgcgt gatgaacttc gaggacggcg gcgtggtgac cgtgacccag gactcctccc
    14701 tgcaggacgg cgagttcatc tacaaggtga agctgcgcgg caccaacttc ccctccgacg
    14761 gccccgtaat gcagaagaag accatgggct gggaggcctc ctccgagcgg atgtaccccg
    14821 aggacggcgc cctgaagggc gagatcaagc agaggctgaa gctgaaggac ggcggccact
    14881 acgacgctga ggtcaagacc acctacaagg ccaagaagcc cgtgcagctg cccggcgcct
    14941 acaacgtcaa catcaagttg gacatcacct cccacaacga ggactacacc atcgtggaac
    15001 agtacgaacg cgccgagggc cgccactcca ccggcggcat ggacgagctg tacaagtaag
    15061 cggccgcgac tctagagtcg acctgcaggc atgcaagctt gatatcaagc ttatcgataa
    15121 tcaacctctg gattacaaaa tttgtgaaag attgactggt attcttaact atgttgctcc
    15181 ttttacgcta tgtggatacg ctgctttaat gcctttgtat catgctattg cttcccgtat
    15241 ggctttcatt ttctcctcct tgtataaatc ctggttgctg tctctttatg aggagttgtg
    15301 gcccgttgtc aggcaacgtg gcgtggtgtg cactgtgttt gctgacgcaa cccccactgg
    15361 ttggggcatt gccaccacct gtcagctcct ttccgggact ttcgctttcc ccctccctat
    15421 tgccacggcg gaactcatcg ccgcctgcct tgcccgctgc tggacagggg ctcggctgtt
    15481 gggcactgac aattccgtgg tgttgtcggg gaaatcatcg tcctttcctt ggctgctcgc
    15541 ctgtgttgcc acctggattc tgcgcgggac gtccttctgc tacgtccctt cggccctcaa
    15601 tccagcggac cttccttccc gcggcctgct gccggctctg cggcctcttc cgcgtcttcg
    15661 ccttcgccct cagacgagtc ggatctccct ttgggccgcc tccccgcat
//
